Addgene plasmid #227688: pMJK2243
Purpose: (Empty Backbone) Empty lentivector to overexpress gene of interest
Depositing lab: Curt Civin. Depositing organization: University of Maryland, Baltimore. Publication: The polypharmacy combination of the BCL-2 inhibitor venetoclax (VEN) and the FLT3 inhibitor gilteritinib (GIL) is more active in acute myeloid leukemia cells than novel polypharmacologic BCL-2/FLT3 VEN-GIL hybrid single-molecule inhibitors. Goodis CC, Eberly C, Chan AM, Kim M, Lowe BD, Civin CI, Fletcher S. Eur J Med Chem. 2024 Dec 22;285:117190. doi: 10.1016/j.ejmech.2024.117190. PubMed 39813774.
Backbone
  Vector backbone: pMJK2243
  Backbone size (bp): 10753
  Vector type: Mammalian Expression, Lentiviral
  Promoter: EF1a
  Selectable markers: Puromycin
Growth in bacteria
  Bacterial resistance: Ampicillin, 100 μg/mL
  Growth temperature: 37°C
  Growth strain: NEB Stable
  Copy number: Unknown
Terms and licenses: Academic/Nonprofit Terms; Industry Terms: Not Available to Industry
How to cite: pMJK2243 was a gift from Curt Civin (Addgene plasmid # 227688 ; http://n2t.net/addgene:227688 ; RRID:Addgene_227688)
