[The description below was written by a language model from this plasmid's Addgene catalogue record and pLannotate feature annotations shown in this document.]
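Description:
pMJK2243 is an empty third-generation-style, self-inactivating HIV-1 lentiviral backbone of 10,753 bp, designed for overexpressing a gene of interest in mammalian cells. It is propagated in E. coli through a high-copy ColE1/pUC origin and selected with ampicillin (β-lactamase under its own promoter). Remnants of a cloning-vector scaffold are also annotated, including lac promoter/operator elements, lacZα and lacI fragments, T3 and T7 promoters, an f1 origin and an SV40 origin.

The viral genome is transcribed from a CMV enhancer/promoter fused to a truncated 5' LTR, an arrangement that generally makes genomic RNA production in packaging cells independent of Tat. This is followed by the Ψ packaging signal with a partial gag sequence, the RRE for Rev-dependent nuclear export, and the cPPT/CTS, which aids nuclear import of the pre-integration complex. Two divergent expression units sit back to back within the provirus. In the forward orientation, the EF-1α promoter lies just upstream of a short gap and the WPRE. This gap is presumably where the gene of interest is inserted, although the record does not describe the cloning sites. In the reverse orientation, a human UbC promoter (adjacent to a small PGK promoter fragment) drives a CopGFP sequence and a puromycin N-acetyltransferase gene, terminated by a bGH polyadenylation signal. How the two coding regions are linked is not annotated. This cassette allows transduced cells to be tracked by green fluorescence and selected with puromycin. The ΔU3 3' LTR inactivates LTR promoter activity after integration, and an SV40 poly(A) signal follows it.

The associated publication concerns acute myeloid leukemia cells, which suggests use of the vector for stable gene overexpression in such models.
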