Features (pLannotate 1.2.2; 30 found; start..end, strand, type, name):
     26..130     +  promoter       AmpR promoter: bla
    131..991     +  CDS            AmpR: β-lactamase; bla; confers resistance to ampicillin, carbenicillin, and related antibiotics
   1162..1750    +  rep_origin     ori: high-copy-number ColE1/pMB1/pBR322/pUC origin of replication
   1933..2025    +  CDS            lacI (fragment): lac repressor; lacI; The lac repressor binds to the lac operator to inhibit transcription in E. coli. This inhibition can be relieved by adding lactose or isopropyl-β-D-thiogalactopyranoside (IPTG).
   2038..2059    +  protein_bind   CAP binding site: CAP binding activates transcription in the presence of cAMP. E. coli catabolite activator protein
   2074..2104    +  promoter       lac promoter: promoter for the E. coli lac operon
   2108..2130    +  protein_bind   lac operator (fragment): The lac repressor binds to the lac operator to inhibit transcription in E. coli. This inhibition can be relieved by adding lactose or isopropyl-β-D-thiogalactopyranoside (IPTG). lac repressor encoded by lacI
   2173..2191    +  promoter       T3 promoter: promoter for bacteriophage T3 RNA polymerase
   2292..2671    +  enhancer       CMV enhancer: human cytomegalovirus immediate early enhancer
   2672..2875    +  promoter       CMV promoter: human cytomegalovirus (CMV) immediate early promoter
   2890..3070    +  LTR            5' LTR (truncated): truncated 5' long terminal repeat (LTR) from HIV-1
   3117..3242    +  misc_feature   HIV-1 Ψ: packaging signal of human immunodeficiency virus type 1
   3226..3589    +  CDS            HIV-1 gag (fragment): gag protein from human immunodeficiency virus 1; gag
   3735..3968    +  misc_feature   RRE: The Rev response element (RRE) of HIV-1 allows for Rev-dependent mRNA export from the nucleus to the cytoplasm.
   4345..4445    +  CDS            Rev (fragment): human immunodeficiency virus 1 (HIV-1) Rev protein; rev; enhances nuclear export of unspliced and incompletely spliced viral mRNAs
   4490..4607    +  misc_feature   cPPT/CTS: central polypurine tract and central termination sequence of HIV-1
   4654..4878    -  polyA_signal   bGH poly(A) signal: bovine growth hormone polyadenylation signal
   4888..5487    -  CDS            PuroR: puromycin N-acetyltransferase; pac from Streptomyces alboniger; confers resistance to puromycin
   5611..6275    -  CDS            CopGFP (fragment): green fluorescent protein 2 from Pontellina plumata, also known as ppluGFP2 (Shagin et al., 2004)
   6304..7508    -  promoter       UbC promoter: human ubiquitin C promoter
   7515..7584    -  promoter       PGK promoter (fragment): mouse phosphoglycerate kinase 1 promoter
   7598..8776    +  promoter       EF-1α promoter: strong constitutive promoter for human elongation factor EF-1α
   8836..9422    +  misc_feature   WPRE: woodchuck hepatitis virus posttranscriptional regulatory element
   9469..9488    +  misc_feature   cPPT/CTS (fragment): central polypurine tract and central termination sequence of HIV-1
   9490..9723    +  LTR            3' LTR (ΔU3): self-inactivating 3' long terminal repeat (LTR) from HIV-1
   9795..9916    +  polyA_signal   SV40 poly(A) signal: SV40 polyadenylation signal
   9956..10091   +  rep_origin     SV40 ori: SV40 origin of replication
  10112..10130   -  promoter       T7 promoter: promoter for bacteriophage T7 RNA polymerase
  10138..10293   +  CDS            lacZα (fragment): LacZα fragment of β-galactosidase; lacZ fragment
  10298..10726   +  rep_origin     f1 ori (sequence partly withheld): f1 bacteriophage origin of replication; arrow indicates direction of (+) strand synthesis
>Addgene plasmid #227688 | pMJK2243 | addgene full sequence | sequence record 450932 | Addgene NGS Result
AGGTGGCACTTTTCGGGGAAATGTGCGCGGAACCCCTATTTGTTTATTTTTCTAAATACATTCAAATATG
TATCCGCTCATGAGACAATAACCCTGATAAATGCTTCAATAATATTGAAAAAGGAAGAGTATGAGTATTC
AACATTTCCGTGTCGCCCTTATTCCCTTTTTTGCGGCATTTTGCCTTCCTGTTTTTGCTCACCCAGAAAC
GCTGGTGAAAGTAAAAGATGCTGAAGATCAGTTGGGTGCACGAGTGGGTTACATCGAACTGGATCTCAAC
AGCGGTAAGATCCTTGAGAGTTTTCGCCCCGAAGAACGTTTTCCAATGATGAGCACTTTTAAAGTTCTGC
TATGTGGCGCGGTATTATCCCGTATTGACGCCGGGCAAGAGCAACTCGGTCGCCGCATACACTATTCTCA
GAATGACTTGGTTGAGTACTCACCAGTCACAGAAAAGCATCTTACGGATGGCATGACAGTAAGAGAATTA
TGCAGTGCTGCCATAACCATGAGTGATAACACTGCGGCCAACTTACTTCTGACAACGATCGGAGGACCGA
AGGAGCTAACCGCTTTTTTGCACAACATGGGGGATCATGTAACTCGCCTTGATCGTTGGGAACCGGAGCT
GAATGAAGCCATACCAAACGACGAGCGTGACACCACGATGCCTGTAGCAATGGCAACAACGTTGCGCAAA
CTATTAACTGGCGAACTACTTACTCTAGCTTCCCGGCAACAATTAATAGACTGGATGGAGGCGGATAAAG
TTGCAGGACCACTTCTGCGCTCGGCCCTTCCGGCTGGCTGGTTTATTGCTGATAAATCTGGAGCCGGTGA
GCGTGGGTCTCGCGGTATCATTGCAGCACTGGGGCCAGATGGTAAGCCCTCCCGTATCGTAGTTATCTAC
ACGACGGGGAGTCAGGCAACTATGGATGAACGAAATAGACAGATCGCTGAGATAGGTGCCTCACTGATTA
AGCATTGGTAACTGTCAGACCAAGTTTACTCATATATACTTTAGATTGATTTAAAACTTCATTTTTAATT
TAAAAGGATCTAGGTGAAGATCCTTTTTGATAATCTCATGACCAAAATCCCTTAACGTGAGTTTTCGTTC
CACTGAGCGTCAGACCCCGTAGAAAAGATCAAAGGATCTTCTTGAGATCCTTTTTTTCTGCGCGTAATCT
GCTGCTTGCAAACAAAAAAACCACCGCTACCAGCGGTGGTTTGTTTGCCGGATCAAGAGCTACCAACTCT
TTTTCCGAAGGTAACTGGCTTCAGCAGAGCGCAGATACCAAATACTGTTCTTCTAGTGTAGCCGTAGTTA
GGCCACCACTTCAAGAACTCTGTAGCACCGCCTACATACCTCGCTCTGCTAATCCTGTTACCAGTGGCTG
CTGCCAGTGGCGATAAGTCGTGTCTTACCGGGTTGGACTCAAGACGATAGTTACCGGATAAGGCGCAGCG
GTCGGGCTGAACGGGGGGTTCGTGCACACAGCCCAGCTTGGAGCGAACGACCTACACCGAACTGAGATAC
CTACAGCGTGAGCTATGAGAAAGCGCCACGCTTCCCGAAGGGAGAAAGGCGGACAGGTATCCGGTAAGCG
GCAGGGTCGGAACAGGAGAGCGCACGAGGGAGCTTCCAGGGGGAAACGCCTGGTATCTTTATAGTCCTGT
CGGGTTTCGCCACCTCTGACTTGAGCGTCGATTTTTGTGATGCTCGTCAGGGGGGCGGAGCCTATGGAAA
AACGCCAGCAACGCGGCCTTTTTACGGTTCCTGGCCTTTTGCTGGCCTTTTGCTCACATGTTCTTTCCTG
CGTTATCCCCTGATTCTGTGGATAACCGTATTACCGCCTTTGAGTGAGCTGATACCGCTCGCCGCAGCCG
AACGACCGAGCGCAGCGAGTCAGTGAGCGAGGAAGCGGAAGAGCGCCCAATACGCAAACCGCCTCTCCCC
GCGCGTTGGCCGATTCATTAATGCAGCTGGCACGACAGGTTTCCCGACTGGAAAGCGGGCAGTGAGCGCA
ACGCAATTAATGTGAGTTAGCTCACTCATTAGGCACCCCAGGCTTTACACTTTATGCTTCCGGCTCGTAT
GTTGTGTGGAATTGTGAGCGGATAACAATTTCACACAGGAAACAGCTATGACCATGATTACGCCAAGCGC
GCAATTAACCCTCACTAAAGGGAACAAAAGCTGGAGCTGCAAGCTTGGCCATTGCATACGTTGTATCCAT
ATCATAATATGTACATTTATATTGGCTCATGTCCAACATTACCGCCATGTTGACATTGATTATTGACTAG
TTATTAATAGTAATCAATTACGGGGTCATTAGTTCATAGCCCATATATGGAGTTCCGCGTTACATAACTT
ACGGTAAATGGCCCGCCTGGCTGACCGCCCAACGACCCCCGCCCATTGACGTCAATAATGACGTATGTTC
CCATAGTAACGCCAATAGGGACTTTCCATTGACGTCAATGGGTGGAGTATTTACGGTAAACTGCCCACTT
GGCAGTACATCAAGTGTATCATATGCCAAGTACGCCCCCTATTGACGTCAATGACGGTAAATGGCCCGCC
TGGCATTATGCCCAGTACATGACCTTATGGGACTTTCCTACTTGGCAGTACATCTACGTATTAGTCATCG
CTATTACCATGGTGATGCGGTTTTGGCAGTACATCAATGGGCGTGGATAGCGGTTTGACTCACGGGGATT
TCCAAGTCTCCACCCCATTGACGTCAATGGGAGTTTGTTTTGGCACCAAAATCAACGGGACTTTCCAAAA
TGTCGTAACAACTCCGCCCCATTGACGCAAATGGGCGGTAGGCGTGTACGGTGGGAGGTCTATATAAGCA
GAGCTCGTTTAGTGAACCGGGGTCTCTCTGGTTAGACCAGATCTGAGCCTGGGAGCTCTCTGGCTAACTA
GGGAACCCACTGCTTAAGCCTCAATAAAGCTTGCCTTGAGTGCTTCAAGTAGTGTGTGCCCGTCTGTTGT
GTGACTCTGGTAACTAGAGATCCCTCAGACCCTTTTAGTCAGTGTGGAAAATCTCTAGCAGTGGCGCCCG
AACAGGGACTTGAAAGCGAAAGGGAAACCAGAGGAGCTCTCTCGACGCAGGACTCGGCTTGCTGAAGCGC
GCACGGCAAGAGGCGAGGGGCGGCGACTGGTGAGTACGCCAAAAATTTTGACTAGCGGAGGCTAGAAGGA
GAGAGATGGGTGCGAGAGCGTCAGTATTAAGCGGGGGAGAATTAGATCGCGATGGGAAAAAATTCGGTTA
AGGCCAGGGGGAAAGAAAAAATATAAATTAAAACATATAGTATGGGCAAGCAGGGAGCTAGAACGATTCG
CAGTTAATCCTGGCCTGTTAGAAACATCAGAAGGCTGTAGACAAATACTGGGACAGCTACAACCATCCCT
TCAGACAGGATCAGAAGAACTTAGATCATTATATAATACAGTAGCAACCCTCTATTGTGTGCATCAAAGG
ATAGAGATAAAAGACACCAAGGAAGCTTTAGACAAGATAGAGGAAGAGCAAAACAAAAGTAAGACCACCG
CACAGCAAGCGGCCGCTGATCTTCAGACCTGGAGGAGGAGATATGAGGGACAATTGGAGAAGTGAATTAT
ATAAATATAAAGTAGTAAAAATTGAACCATTAGGAGTAGCACCCACCAAGGCAAAGAGAAGAGTGGTGCA
GAGAGAAAAAAGAGCAGTGGGAATAGGAGCTTTGTTCCTTGGGTTCTTGGGAGCAGCAGGAAGCACTATG
GGCGCAGCGTCAATGACGCTGACGGTACAGGCCAGACAATTATTGTCTGGTATAGTGCAGCAGCAGAACA
ATTTGCTGAGGGCTATTGAGGCGCAACAGCATCTGTTGCAACTCACAGTCTGGGGCATCAAGCAGCTCCA
GGCAAGAATCCTGGCTGTGGAAAGATACCTAAAGGATCAACAGCTCCTGGGGATTTGGGGTTGCTCTGGA
AAACTCATTTGCACCACTGCTGTGCCTTGGAATGCTAGTTGGAGTAATAAATCTCTGGAACAGATTTGGA
ATCACACGACCTGGATGGAGTGGGACAGAGAAATTAACAATTACACAAGCTTAATACACTCCTTAATTGA
AGAATCGCAAAACCAGCAAGAAAAGAATGAACAAGAATTATTGGAATTAGATAAATGGGCAAGTTTGTGG
AATTGGTTTAACATAACAAATTGGCTGTGGTATATAAAATTATTCATAATGATAGTAGGAGGCTTGGTAG
GTTTAAGAATAGTTTTTGCTGTACTTTCTATAGTGAATAGAGTTAGGCAGGGATATTCACCATTATCGTT
TCAGACCCACCTCCCAACCCCGAGGGGACCCGACAGGCCCGAAGGAATAGAAGAAGAAGGTGGAGAGAGA
GACAGAGACAGATCCATTCGATTAGTGAACGGATCTCGACGGTATCGATCTCGACACAAATGGCAGTATT
CATCCACAATTTTAAAAGAAAAGGGGGGATTGGGGGGTACAGTGCAGGGGAAAGAATAGTAGACATAATA
GCAACAGACATACAAACTAAAGAATTACAAAAACAAATTACAAAAATTCAAAATTTTCGGGTTTATTACA
GGGACAGCAGAGATCCAGTTTGGGTCGACGCGTCCATAGAGCCCACCGCATCCCCAGCATGCCTGCTATT
GTCTTCCCAATCCTCCCCCTTGCTGTCCTGCCCCACCCCACCCCCCAGAATAGAATGACACCTACTCAGA
CAATGCGATGCAATTTCCTCATTTTATTAGGAAAGGACAGTGGGAGTGGCACCTTCCAGGGTCAAGGAAG
GCACGGGGGAGGGGCAAACAACAGATGGCTGGCAACTAGAAGGCACAGTCGCTCGAGTCAGGCACCGGGC
TTGCGGGTCATGCACCAGGTGCGCGGTCCTTCGGGCACCTCGACGTCGGCGGTGACGGTGAAGCCGAGCC
GCTCGTAGAAGGGGAGGTTGCGGGGCGCGGAGGTCTCCAGGAAGGCGGGCACCCCGGCGCGCTCGGCCGC
CTCCACTCCGGGGAGCACGACGGCGCTGCCCAGACCCTTGCCCTGGTGGTCGGGCGAGACGCCGACGGTG
GCCAGGAACCACGCGGGCTCCTTGGGCCGGTGCGGCGCCAGGAGGCCTTCCATCTGTTGCTGCGCGGCCA
GCCGGGAACCGCTCAACTCGGCCATGCGCGGGCCGATCTCGGCGAACACCGCCCCCGCTTCGACGCTCTC
CGGCGTGGTCCAGACCGCCACCGCGGCGCCGTCGTCCGCGACCCACACCTTGCCGATGTCGAGCCCGACG
CGCGTGAGGAAGAGTTCTTGCAGCTCGGTGACCCGCTCGATGTGGCGGTCCGGATCGACGGTGTGGCGCG
TGGCGGGGTAGTCGGCGAACGCGGCGGCGAGGGTGCGTACGGCCCTGGGGACGTCGTCGCGGGTGGCGAG
GCGCACCGTGGGCTTGTACTCGGTCATAGGGCCGGGATTCTCCTCCACGTCACCGCATGTTAGAAGACTT
CCTCTGCCCTCGCGAGATCCGGTGGAGCCGGGTCCGGCGGTGCCGTCCACGGCAGAATTGGACGACTGAG
CGCGGGATCTGGCGAAGGCGATGGGGGTCTTGAAGGCGTGCTGGTACTCCACGATGCCCAGCTCGGTGTT
GCTGTGCAGCTCCTCCACGCGGCGGAAGGCGAACATGGGGCCCCCGTTCTGCAGGATGCTGGGGTGGATG
GCGCTCTTGAAGTGCATGTGGCTGTCCACCACGAAGCTGTAGTAGCCGCCGTCGCGCAGGCTGAAGGTGC
GGGCGAAGCTGCCCACCAGCACGTTATCGCCCATGGGGTGCAGGTGCTCCACGGTGGCGTTGCTGCGGAT
GATCTTGTCGGTGAAGATCACGCTGTCCTCGGGGAAGCCGGTGCCCACCACCTTGAAGTCGCCGATCACG
CGGCCGGCCTCGTAGCGGTAGCTGAAGCTCACGTGCAGCACGCCGCCGTCCTCGTACTTCTCGATGCGGG
TGTTGGTGTAGCCGCCGTTGTTGATGGCGTGCAGGAAGGGGTTCTCGTAGCCGCTGGGGTAGGTGCCGAA
GTGGTAGAAGCCGTAGCCCATCACGTGGCTCAGCAGGTAGGGGCTGAAGGTCAGGGCGCCTTTGGTGCTC
TTCATCTTGTTGGTCATGCGGCCCTGCTTGGGGGTGCCCTCTCCGCCGCCCACCAGCTCGAACTCCACGC
CGTTCAGGGTGCCGGTGATGCGGCACTCGATCTCCATGGCGGGCAGGCCGCTCTCGTCGCTCTCCATTGA
TCAGTCTAACAAAAAAGCCAAAAACGGCCAGAATTTAGCGGACAATTTACTAGTCTAACACTGAAAATTA
CATATTGACCCAAATGATTACATTTCAAAAGGTGCCTAAAAAACTTCACAAAACACACTCGCCAACCCCG
AGCGCATAGTTCAAAACCGGAGCTTCAGCTACTTAAGAAGATAGGTACATAAAACCGACCAAAGAAACTG
ACGCCTCACTTATCCCTCCCCTCACCAGAGGTCCGGCGCCTGTCGATTCAGGAGAGCCTACCCTAGGCCC
GAACCCTGCGTCCTGCGACGGAGAAAAGCCTACCGCACACCTACCGGCAGGTGGCCCCACCCTGCATTAT
AAGCCAACAGAACGGGTGACGTCACGACACGACGAGGGCGCGCGCTCCCAAAGGTACGGGTGCACTGCCC
AACGGCACCGCCATAACTGCCGCCCCCGCAACAGACGACAAACCGAGTTCTCCAGTCAGTGACAAACTTC
ACGTCAGGGTCCCCAGATGGTGCCCCAGCCCATCTCACCCGAATAAGAGCTTTCCCGCATTAGCGAAGGC
CTCAAGACCTTGGGTTCTTGCCGCCCACCATGCCCCCCACCTTGTTTCAACGACCTCACAGCCCGCCTCA
CAAGCGTCTTCCATTCAAGACTCGGGAACAGCCGCCATTTTGCTGCGCTCCCCCCAACCCCCAGTTCAGG
GCAACCTTGCTCGCGGACCCAGACTACAGCCCTTGGCGGTCTCTCCACACGCTTCCGTCCCACCGAGCGG
CCCGGCGGCCACGAAAGCCCCGGCCAGCCCAGCAGCCCGCTACTCACCAAGTGACGATCACAGCGATCCA
CAAACAAGAACCGCGACCCAAATCCCGGCTGCGACGGAACTAGCTGTGCCACACCCGGCGCGTCCTTATA
TAATCATCGGCGTTCACCGCCCCACGGAGATCCCTCCGCAGAATCGCCGAGAAGGGACTACTTTTCCTCG
CCTGTTCCGCTCTCTGGAAAGAAAACCAGTGCCCTAGAGTCACCCAAGTCCCGTCCTAAAATGTCCTTCT
GCTGATACTGGGGTTCTAAGGCCGAGTCTTATGAGCAGCGGGCCGCTGTCCTGAGCGTCCGGGCGGAAGG
ATCAGGACGCTCGCTGCGCCCTTCGTCTGACGTGGCAGCGCTCGCCGTGAGGAGGGGGGCGCCCGCGGGA
GGCGCCAAAACCCGGCGCATGCATCGCCAAGTGCCCAGCGGGGCTGCTAAAGCGCATGCTCCAGACTGCC
TTGGGAAAAGCGCCTCCCCTACCCGGTAGAAGCTAGCGGCTCCGGTGCCCGTCAGTGGGCAGAGCGCACA
TCGCCCACAGTCCCCGAGAAGTTGTGGGGAGGGGTCGGCAATTGAACCGGTGCCTAGAGAAGGTGGCGCG
GGGTAAACTGGGAAAGTGATGTCGTGTACTGGCTCCGCCTTTTTCCCGAGGGTGGGGGAGAACCGTATAT
AAGTGCAGTAGTCGCCGTGAACGTTCTTTTTCGCAACGGGTTTGCCGCCAGAACACAGGTAAGTGCCGTG
TGTGGTTCCCGCGGGCCTGGCCTCTTTACGGGTTATGGCCCTTGCGTGCCTTGAATTACTTCCACCTGGC
TGCAGTACGTGATTCTTGATCCCGAGCTTCGGGTTGGAAGTGGGTGGGAGAGTTCGAGGCCTTGCGCTTA
AGGAGCCCCTTCGCCTCGTGCTTGAGTTGAGGCCTGGCCTGGGCGCTGGGGCCGCCGCGTGCGAATCTGG
TGGCACCTTCGCGCCTGTCTCGCTGCTTTCGATAAGTCTCTAGCCATTTAAAATTTTTGATGACCTGCTG
CGACGCTTTTTTTCTGGCAAGATAGTCTTGTAAATGCGGGCCAAGATCTGCACACTGGTATTTCGGTTTT
TGGGGCCGCGGGCGGCGACGGGGCCCGTGCGTCCCAGCGCACATGTTCGGCGAGGCGGGGCCTGCGAGCG
CGGCCACCGAGAATCGGACGGGGGTAGTCTCAAGCTGGCCGGCCTGCTCTGGTGCCTGGCCTCGCGCCGC
CGTGTATCGCCCCGCCCTGGGCGGCAAGGCTGGCCCGGTCGGCACCAGTTGCGTGAGCGGAAAGATGGCC
GCTTCCCGGCCCTGCTGCAGGGAGCTCAAAATGGAGGACGCGGCGCTCGGGAGAGCGGGCGGGTGAGTCA
CCCACACAAAGGAAAAGGGCCTTTCCGTCCTCAGCCGTCGCTTCATGTGACTCCACGGAGTACCGGGCGC
CGTCCAGGCACCTCGATTAGTTCTCGACCTTTTGGAGTACGTCGTCTTTAGGTTGGGGGGAGGGGTTTTA
TGCGATGGAGTTTCCCCACACTGAGTGGGTGGAGACTGAAGTTAGGCCAGCTTGGCACTTGATGTAATTC
TCCTTGGAATTTGCCCTTTTTGAGTTTGGATCTTGGTTCATTCTCAAGCCTCAGACAGTGGTTCAAAGTT
TTTTTCTTCCATTTCAGGTGTCGTGATCTAGAGCTAGCGAATTCGAATTTAAATCGGATCCTTAATTAAG
GTACCTGATATCAACTCAACCTCTGGATTACAAAATTTGTGAAAGATTGACTGGTATTCTTAACTATGTT
GCTCCTTTTACGCTATGTGGATACGCTGCTTTAATGCCTTTGTATCATGCTATTGCTTCCCGTATGGCTT
TCATTTTCTCCTCCTTGTATAAATCCTGGTTGCTGTCTCTTTATGAGGAGTTGTGGCCCGTTGTCAGGCA
ACGTGGCGTGGTGTGCACTGTGTTTGCTGACGCAACCCCCACTGGTTGGGGCATTGCCACCACCTGTCAG
CTCCTTTCCGGGACTTTCGCTTTCCCCCTCCCTATTGCCACGGCGGAACTCATCGCCGCCTGCCTTGCCC
GCTGCTGGACAGGGGCTCGGCTGTTGGGCACTGACAATTCCGTGGTGTTGTCGGGGAAATCATCGTCCTT
TCCTTGGCTGCTCGCCTGTGTTGCCACCTGGATTCTGCGCGGGACGTCCTTCTGCTACGTCCCTTCGGCC
CTCAATCCAGCGGACCTTCCTTCCCGCGGCCTGCTGCCGGCTCTGCGGCCTCTTCCGCGTCTTCGCCTTC
GCCCTCAGACGAGTCGGATCTCCCTTTGGGCCGCCTCCCCGCACTTTAAGACCAATGACTTACAAGGCAG
CTGTAGATCTTAGCCACTTTTTAAAAGAAAAGGGGGGACTGGAAGGGCTAATTCACTCCCAACGAAGACA
AGATCTGCTTTTTGCTTGTACTGGGTCTCTCTGGTTAGACCAGATCTGAGCCTGGGAGCTCTCTGGCTAA
CTAGGGAACCCACTGCTTAAGCCTCAATAAAGCTTGCCTTGAGTGCTTCAAGTAGTGTGTGCCCGTCTGT
TGTGTGACTCTGGTAACTAGAGATCCCTCAGACCCTTTTAGTCAGTGTGGAAAATCTCTAGCAGTAGTAG
TTCATGTCATCTTATTATTCAGTATTTATAACTTGCAAAGAAATGAATATCAGAGAGTGAGAGGAACTTG
TTTATTGCAGCTTATAATGGTTACAAATAAAGCAATAGCATCACAAATTTCACAAATAAAGCATTTTTTT
CACTGCATTCTAGTTGTGGTTTGTCCAAACTCATCAATGTATCTTATCATGTCTGGCTCTAGCTATCCCG
CCCCTAACTCCGCCCATCCCGCCCCTAACTCCGCCCAGTTCCGCCCATTCTCCGCCCCATGGCTGACTAA
TTTTTTTTATTTATGCAGAGGCCGAGGCCGCCTCGGCCTCTGAGCTATTCCAGAAGTAGTGAGGAGGCTT
TTTTGGAGGCCTAGGGACGTACCCAATTCGCCCTATAGTGAGTCGTATTACGCGCGCTCACTGGCCGTCG
TTTTACAACGTCGTGACTGGGAAAACCCTGGCGTTACCCAACTTAATCGCCTTGCAGCACATCCCCCTTT
CGCCAGCTGGCGTAATAGCGAAGAGGCCCGCACCGATCGCCCTTCCCAACAGTTGCGCAGCCTGAATGGC
GAATGGG
[124 nt withheld, positions 10298-10421]
C
[91 nt withheld, positions 10423-10513]
A
[49 nt withheld, positions 10515-10563]
CCTTTGACGTTGGAGTCCACGTTCTTT
[37 nt withheld, positions 10591-10627]
ACCCTATCTCGGTCTATTCTTTTGATTTATAAGGGATTTTGCCGATTTCGGCCTATTGGTTAAAAAATGA
GCTGATTTAACAAAAATTTAACGCGAATTTTAACAAAATATTAACGCTTACAATTT
